Addgene plasmid #224769: pcDNA3.1 TREK-2
Purpose: In vitro transcription for Oocyte expression of 1 TREK-2
Depositing lab: Dan Minor. Depositing organization: University of California, San Francisco (UCSF). Publication: Development of covalent chemogenetic K(2P) channel activators. Deal PE, Lee H, Mondal A, Lolicato M, Mendonca PRF, Black H, Jang S, El-Hilali X, Bryant C, Isacoff EY, Renslo AR, Minor DL Jr. Cell Chem Biol. 2024 Jul 18;31(7):1305-1323.e9. doi: 10.1016/j.chembiol.2024.06.006. PubMed 39029456.
Backbone
  Vector backbone: pcDNA3.1
  Vector type: In vitro transcription for Oocyte expression
Growth in bacteria
  Bacterial resistance: Ampicillin, 100 μg/mL
  Growth temperature: 37°C
  Growth strain: DH5alpha
  Copy number: High Copy
Gene/Insert
  Gene/Insert name: Potassium channel subfamily member 10 (alt names: Kcnk10; TREK-2)
  Species: M. musculus (mouse)
  Insert size (bp): 1617
  Entrez Gene: Kcnk10 (a.k.a. 1700024D23Rik, 3010005K24Rik, Trek2)
  Promoter: T7
  Cloning method: Restriction Enzyme; 5′ cloning site Hind III (not destroyed); 3′ cloning site XhoI (not destroyed)
  Sequencing primers: 5′ TAATACGACTCACTATAGGG; 3′ TCGGGTGTTCTTGAGGCTGG
Terms and licenses: Academic/Nonprofit Terms; Industry Terms: Not Available to Industry
How to cite: pcDNA3.1 TREK-2 was a gift from Dan Minor (Addgene plasmid # 224769 ; http://n2t.net/addgene:224769 ; RRID:Addgene_224769)
