[The description below was written by a language model from this plasmid's Addgene catalogue record and pLannotate feature annotations shown in this document.]
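Description:
pcDNA3.1 TREK-2 is a 7.4 kb pcDNA3.1-based plasmid carrying the mouse Kcnk10 gene, which encodes the two-pore-domain (K2P) potassium channel TREK-2. It was built mainly as a template for in vitro transcription of RNA for oocyte expression. It is maintained in E. coli through a high-copy ColE1/pUC-type origin and selected with ampicillin via the β-lactamase gene. An f1 origin is also present, as are small lac promoter/operator remnants from the backbone.

The catalogued 1617 bp insert was cloned between HindIII and XhoI sites, both of which are retained. It lies downstream of a T7 promoter, the promoter listed in the record. The coding sequence is flanked by the 5′ and 3′ untranslated regions of the Xenopus laevis major β-globin gene, an arrangement commonly used to improve the translation and stability of synthetic transcripts injected into Xenopus oocytes. The automated annotation matches the open reading frame to human KCNK10, which most likely reflects homology-based matching, since the catalogue entry gives the species as mouse. No epitope tags or reporters are annotated.

Because the backbone keeps the CMV enhancer/promoter upstream of T7 and the bovine growth hormone polyadenylation signal downstream, the same cassette could in principle drive expression in transfected mammalian cells. An SV40 promoter–neomycin resistance–SV40 poly(A) unit would allow G418 selection there, although the record does not list this use. The short HIV-1 LTR, SV40 promoter and ble fragments in the table appear to be minor backbone or annotation matches rather than functional elements. The associated publication concerns covalent chemogenetic activators of K2P channels, which fits use of this construct for studying TREK-2 expressed in oocytes.
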