Features (pLannotate 1.2.2; 22 found; start..end, strand, type, name):
    171..1031    -  CDS            AmpR: β-lactamase; bla; confers resistance to ampicillin, carbenicillin, and related antibiotics
   1032..1136    -  promoter       AmpR promoter: bla
   1195..1247    -  misc_feature   bom (fragment): basis of mobility region from pBR322
   1402..1781    +  enhancer       CMV enhancer: human cytomegalovirus immediate early enhancer
   1782..1985    +  promoter       CMV promoter: human cytomegalovirus (CMV) immediate early promoter
   1981..2014    +  LTR            5' LTR (truncated) (fragment): truncated 5' long terminal repeat (LTR) from HIV-1
   2030..2048    +  promoter       T7 promoter: promoter for bacteriophage T7 RNA polymerase
   2083..2125    +  5'UTR          Xenopus globin 5'-UTR: translational enhancer from the 5'-UTR of the major beta-globin gene of Xenopus laevis
   2229..3791    +  CDS            KCNK10: KCNKA_HUMAN - Also known as TREK2. Experimental evidence at protein level: Swiss-Prot protein existence level 1. Outward rectifying potassium channel. Produces rapidly activating and non-inactivating outward rectifier K(+) currents. Activated by arachidonic acid and other naturally occurring unsaturated free fatty acids. From Homo sapiens (Human).
   3851..3976    +  3'UTR          Xenopus globin 3'-UTR: 3'-UTR of the major beta-globin gene of Xenopus laevis
   4118..4342    +  polyA_signal   bGH poly(A) signal: bovine growth hormone polyadenylation signal
   4346..4367    +  promoter       SV40 promoter (fragment): SV40 enhancer and early promoter
   4388..4816    +  rep_origin     f1 ori (sequence partly withheld): f1 bacteriophage origin of replication; arrow indicates direction of (+) strand synthesis
   4830..5159    +  promoter       SV40 promoter: SV40 enhancer and early promoter
   5226..6017    +  CDS            neo: KKA2_KLEPN - Also known as kan, nptII. Experimental evidence at protein level: Swiss-Prot protein existence level 1. Resistance to kanamycin, neomycin, paromomycin, ribostamycin, butirosin and gentamicin B. From Klebsiella pneumoniae.
   6041..6199    +  CDS            ble (fragment): BLE_KLEPN - Experimental evidence at protein level: Swiss-Prot protein existence level 1. Binding protein with a strong affinity to the bleomycin family of antibiotics. Binds to CL990; an antimitotic-antibiotic compound. From Klebsiella pneumoniae.
   6194..6315    +  polyA_signal   SV40 poly(A) signal: SV40 polyadenylation signal
   6388..6404    -  protein_bind   lac operator: The lac repressor binds to the lac operator to inhibit transcription in E. coli. This inhibition can be relieved by adding lactose or isopropyl-β-D-thiogalactopyranoside (IPTG). lac repressor encoded by lacI
   6412..6442    -  promoter       lac promoter: promoter for the E. coli lac operon
   6457..6478    -  protein_bind   CAP binding site: CAP binding activates transcription in the presence of cAMP. E. coli catabolite activator protein
   6491..6583    -  CDS            lacI (fragment): lac repressor; lacI; The lac repressor binds to the lac operator to inhibit transcription in E. coli. This inhibition can be relieved by adding lactose or isopropyl-β-D-thiogalactopyranoside (IPTG).
   6766..7354    -  rep_origin     ori: high-copy-number ColE1/pMB1/pBR322/pUC origin of replication
>Addgene plasmid #224769 | pcDNA3.1 TREK-2 | addgene full sequence | sequence record 445057 | Addgene NGS Result
GAAGATCCTTTGATCTTTTCTACGGGGTCTGACGCTCAGTGGAACGAAAACTCACGTTAAGGGATTTTGG
TCATGAGATTATCAAAAAGGATCTTCACCTAGATCCTTTTAAATTAAAAATGAAGTTTTAAATCAATCTA
AAGTATATATGAGTAAACTTGGTCTGACAGTTACCAATGCTTAATCAGTGAGGCACCTATCTCAGCGATC
TGTCTATTTCGTTCATCCATAGTTGCCTGACTCCCCGTCGTGTAGATAACTACGATACGGGAGGGCTTAC
CATCTGGCCCCAGTGCTGCAATGATACCGCGAGACCCACGCTCACCGGCTCCAGATTTATCAGCAATAAA
CCAGCCAGCCGGAAGGGCCGAGCGCAGAAGTGGTCCTGCAACTTTATCCGCCTCCATCCAGTCTATTAAT
TGTTGCCGGGAAGCTAGAGTAAGTAGTTCGCCAGTTAATAGTTTGCGCAACGTTGTTGCCATTGCTACAG
GCATCGTGGTGTCACGCTCGTCGTTTGGTATGGCTTCATTCAGCTCCGGTTCCCAACGATCAAGGCGAGT
TACATGATCCCCCATGTTGTGCAAAAAAGCGGTTAGCTCCTTCGGTCCTCCGATCGTTGTCAGAAGTAAG
TTGGCCGCAGTGTTATCACTCATGGTTATGGCAGCACTGCATAATTCTCTTACTGTCATGCCATCCGTAA
GATGCTTTTCTGTGACTGGTGAGTACTCAACCAAGTCATTCTGAGAATAGTGTATGCGGCGACCGAGTTG
CTCTTGCCCGGCGTCAATACGGGATAATACCGCGCCACATAGCAGAACTTTAAAAGTGCTCATCATTGGA
AAACGTTCTTCGGGGCGAAAACTCTCAAGGATCTTACCGCTGTTGAGATCCAGTTCGATGTAACCCACTC
GTGCACCCAACTGATCTTCAGCATCTTTTACTTTCACCAGCGTTTCTGGGTGAGCAAAAACAGGAAGGCA
AAATGCCGCAAAAAAGGGAATAAGGGCGACACGGAAATGTTGAATACTCATACTCTTCCTTTTTCAATAT
TATTGAAGCATTTATCAGGGTTATTGTCTCATGAGCGGATACATATTTGAATGTATTTAGAAAAATAAAC
AAATAGGGGTTCCGCGCACATTTCCCCGAAAAGTGCCACCTGACGTCGACGGATCGGGAGATCTCCCGAT
CCCCTATGGTGCACTCTCAGTACAATCTGCTCTGATGCCGCATAGTTAAGCCAGTATCTGCTCCCTGCTT
GTGTGTTGGAGGTCGCTGAGTAGTGCGCGAGCAAAATTTAAGCTACAACAAGGCAAGGCTTGACCGACAA
TTGCATGAAGAATCTGCTTAGGGTTAGGCGTTTTGCGCTGCTTCGCGATGTACGGGCCAGATATACGCGT
TGACATTGATTATTGACTAGTTATTAATAGTAATCAATTACGGGGTCATTAGTTCATAGCCCATATATGG
AGTTCCGCGTTACATAACTTACGGTAAATGGCCCGCCTGGCTGACCGCCCAACGACCCCCGCCCATTGAC
GTCAATAATGACGTATGTTCCCATAGTAACGCCAATAGGGACTTTCCATTGACGTCAATGGGTGGAGTAT
TTACGGTAAACTGCCCACTTGGCAGTACATCAAGTGTATCATATGCCAAGTACGCCCCCTATTGACGTCA
ATGACGGTAAATGGCCCGCCTGGCATTATGCCCAGTACATGACCTTATGGGACTTTCCTACTTGGCAGTA
CATCTACGTATTAGTCATCGCTATTACCATGGTGATGCGGTTTTGGCAGTACATCAATGGGCGTGGATAG
CGGTTTGACTCACGGGGATTTCCAAGTCTCCACCCCATTGACGTCAATGGGAGTTTGTTTTGGCACCAAA
ATCAACGGGACTTTCCAAAATGTCGTAACAACTCCGCCCCATTGACGCAAATGGGCGGTAGGCGTGTACG
GTGGGAGGTCTATATAAGCAGAGCTCTCTGGCTAACTAGAGAACCCACTGCTTACTGGCTTATCGAAATT
AATACGACTCACTATAGGGAGACCCAAGCTGGCTAGCTCGGTACCCAGCTTGCTTGTTCTTTTTGCAGAA
GCTCAGAATAAACGCTCAACTTTGGCAGATCAATTCCCCGGGGATCCACTAGTCCAGTGTGGTGGAATTC
TGCAGATATGAAATTTCCAATCGAGACGCCAAGAAAGCAGGTGAACTGGGATCCTAAAGTGGCCGTGCCT
GCAGCAGCCCCACCAGTGTGCCAGCCCAAGAGTGCCACTAACGGGCATCACCCTGTTCCTCGACTCTCCA
TTTCCTCTCGAGCCACGGTGGTAGCCAGGATGGAAGGCGCCTCCCAGGGAGGCCTGCAAACAGTTATGAA
GTGGAAAACAGTGGTTGCCATCTTCGTGGTGGTCGTGGTCTACCTCGTCACTGGTGGCCTTGTCTTCCGG
GCCTTGGAACAGCCCTTCGAGAGCAGTCAGAAGAACACAATCGCCTTGGAGAAGGCAGAATTCTTGAGAG
ATCACATCTGTGTGAGTCCCCAGGAACTAGAGACACTGATTCAGCATGCACTCGATGCTGATAACGCGGG
AGTCAGCCCAGTAGGAAACTCTTCCAACAGCAGCAGTCACTGGGACCTTGGAAGTGCCTTCTTCTTTGCT
GGGACAGTCATCACAACCATAGGGTATGGGAATATTGCTCCGAGCACTGAAGGAGGCAAAATCTTTTGTA
TTTTATATGCCATCTTTGGGATCCCGCTTTTTGGTTTCTTATTGGCTGGAATTGGAGACCAACTTGGAAC
CATCTTTGGCAAAAGCATTGCAAGAGTGGAAAAGGTTTTTCGAAAGAAGCAAGTGAGCCAGACCAAGATC
CGGGTCATCTCCACGATTCTCTTCATCTTGGCTGGCTGCATCGTGTTTGTGACCATCCCTGCTGTCATCT
TTAAATACATCGAGGGTTGGACCGCCTTGGAGTCCATCTACTTTGTGGTAGTCACGCTGACCACAGTAGG
CTTTGGTGATTTTGTGGCAGGGGGAAATGCTGGCATCAATTACCGAGAGTGGTACAAGCCGCTGGTGTGG
TTTTGGATCCTTGTTGGCCTTGCCTACTTTGCAGCTGTCCTCAGTATGATCGGAGACTGGCTGCGGGTTT
TATCCAAAAAGACAAAAGAAGAGGTTGGTGAGATCAAAGCCCACGCAGCTGAGTGGAAGGCTAATGTCAC
TGCTGAGTTCCGGGAGACGAGAAGGCGGCTCAGCGTTGAGATCCATGACAAGCTGCAACGGGCAGCCACT
ATCCGAAGTATGGAGCGCCGGAGGCTGGGCTTGGACCAGAGGGCCCACTCACTGGACATGCTATCCCCTG
AGAAGCGTTCTGTCTTTGCAGCCCTGGACACAGGCCGTTTCAAGGCCTCATCGCAGGAGAGTATCAACAA
CAGACCCAACAACCTACGCCTTAAGGGGCCAGAACAGCTTACCAAACATGGGCAGGGCGCTTCTGAGGAC
AACATCATCAACAAGTTTGGGTCCACCTCCAAACTCACAAAGAGGAAAAACAAAGATCTCAAAAAGACCT
TACCCGAGGATGTTCAGAAAATCTACAAAACCTTCCGGAATTACTCTCTGGATGAAGAGAAGAAAGAGGA
CGAGACAGAAAAGATGTGTAACTCCGACAACTCCAGCACAGCCATGCTGACAGAGTGTATACAGCAGCAA
GCTGAGATGGAGAACGGAATGGTACCCACGGACACCAAAGACCAGGGGCTGGAGAACAATTCTTTACTTG
AAGACAGAAACTAAATCCAGCACAGTGGCGGCCGCTCGAGTCTAGAGCAAGCTTGATCTGGTTACCACTA
AACCAGCCTCAAGAACACCCGAATGGAGTCTCTAAGCTACATAATACCAACTTACACTTTACAAAATGTT
GTCCCCCAAAATGTAGCCATTCGTATCTGCTCCTAATAAAAAGAAAGTTTCTTCACATTCTAAAAAAAAA
AAAAAAAAAAAAAAAAAAAAANNNNCMCCCCCCCCCCCCCCTGCAATACGTACGCGTGCCCGGGCTAGAT
TTAAATGTTAACTTAATTAAGCTAGAGGGCCCGTTTAAACCCGCTGATCAGCCTCGACTGTGCCTTCTAG
TTGCCAGCCATCTGTTGTTTGCCCCTCCCCCGTGCCTTCCTTGACCCTGGAAGGTGCCACTCCCACTGTC
CTTTCCTAATAAAATGAGGAAATTGCATCGCATTGTCTGAGTAGGTGTCATTCTATTCTGGGGGGTGGGG
TGGGGCAGGACAGCAAGGGGGAGGATTGGGAAGACAATAGCAGGCATGCTGGGGATGCGGTGGGCTCTAT
GGCTTCTGAGGCGGAAAGAACCAGCTGGGGCTCTAGGGGGTATCCCC
[124 nt withheld, positions 4388-4511]
C
[91 nt withheld, positions 4513-4603]
A
[49 nt withheld, positions 4605-4653]
CCTTTGACGTTGGAGTCCACGTTCTTT
[37 nt withheld, positions 4681-4717]
ACCCTATCTCGGTCTATTCTTTTGATTTATAAGGGATTTTGCCGATTTCGGCCTATTGGTTAAAAAATGA
GCTGATTTAACAAAAATTTAACGCGAATTAATTCTGTGGAATGTGTGTCAGTTAGGGTGTGGAAAGTCCC
CAGGCTCCCCAGCAGGCAGAAGTATGCAAAGCATGCATCTCAATTAGTCAGCAACCAGGTGTGGAAAGTC
CCCAGGCTCCCCAGCAGGCAGAAGTATGCAAAGCATGCATCTCAATTAGTCAGCAACCATAGTCCCGCCC
CTAACTCCGCCCATCCCGCCCCTAACTCCGCCCAGTTCCGCCCATTCTCCGCCCCATGGCTGACTAATTT
TTTTTATTTATGCAGAGGCCGAGGCCGCCTCTGCCTCTGAGCTATTCCAGAAGTAGTGAGGAGGCTTTTT
TGGAGGCCTAGGCTTTTGCAAAAAGCTCCCGGGAGCTTGTATATCCATTTTCGGATCTGATCAAGAGACA
GGATGAGGATCGTTTCGCATGATTGAACAAGATGGATTGCACGCAGGTTCTCCGGCCGCTTGGGTGGAGA
GGCTATTCGGCTATGACTGGGCACAACAGACAATCGGCTGCTCTGATGCCGCCGTGTTCCGGCTGTCAGC
GCAGGGGCGCCCGGTTCTTTTTGTCAAGACCGACCTGTCCGGTGCCCTGAATGAACTGCAGGACGAGGCA
GCGCGGCTATCGTGGCTGGCCACGACGGGCGTTCCTTGCGCAGCTGTGCTCGACGTTGTCACTGAAGCGG
GAAGGGACTGGCTGCTATTGGGCGAAGTGCCGGGGCAGGATCTCCTGTCATCTCACCTTGCTCCTGCCGA
GAAAGTATCCATCATGGCTGATGCAATGCGGCGGCTGCATACGCTTGATCCGGCTACCTGCCCATTCGAC
CACCAAGCGAAACATCGCATCGAGCGAGCACGTACTCGGATGGAAGCCGGTCTTGTCGATCAGGATGATC
TGGACGAAGAGCATCAGGGGCTCGCGCCAGCCGAACTGTTCGCCAGGCTCAAGGCGCGCATGCCCGACGG
CGAGGATCTCGTCGTGACCCATGGCGATGCCTGCTTGCCGAATATCATGGTGGAAAATGGCCGCTTTTCT
GGATTCATCGACTGTGGCCGGCTGGGTGTGGCGGACCGCTATCAGGACATAGCGTTGGCTACCCGTGATA
TTGCTGAAGAGCTTGGCGGCGAATGGGCTGACCGCTTCCTCGTGCTTTACGGTATCGCCGCTCCCGATTC
GCAGCGCATCGCCTTCTATCGCCTTCTTGACGAGTTCTTCTGAGCGGGACTCTGGGGTTCGAAATGACCG
ACCAAGCGACGCCCAACCTGCCATCACGAGATTTCGATTCCACCGCCGCCTTCTATGAAAGGTTGGGCTT
CGGAATCGTTTTCCGGGACGCCGGCTGGATGATCCTCCAGCGCGGGGATCTCATGCTGGAGTTCTTCGCC
CACCCCAACTTGTTTATTGCAGCTTATAATGGTTACAAATAAAGCAATAGCATCACAAATTTCACAAATA
AAGCATTTTTTTCACTGCATTCTAGTTGTGGTTTGTCCAAACTCATCAATGTATCTTATCATGTCTGTAT
ACCGTCGACCTCTAGCTAGAGCTTGGCGTAATCATGGTCATAGCTGTTTCCTGTGTGAAATTGTTATCCG
CTCACAATTCCACACAACATACGAGCCGGAAGCATAAAGTGTAAAGCCTGGGGTGCCTAATGAGTGAGCT
AACTCACATTAATTGCGTTGCGCTCACTGCCCGCTTTCCAGTCGGGAAACCTGTCGTGCCAGCTGCATTA
ATGAATCGGCCAACGCGCGGGGAGAGGCGGTTTGCGTATTGGGCGCTCTTCCGCTTCCTCGCTCACTGAC
TCGCTGCGCTCGGTCGTTCGGCTGCGGCGAGCGGTATCAGCTCACTCAAAGGCGGTAATACGGTTATCCA
CAGAATCAGGGGATAACGCAGGAAAGAACATGTGAGCAAAAGGCCAGCAAAAGGCCAGGAACCGTAAAAA
GGCCGCGTTGCTGGCGTTTTTCCATAGGCTCCGCCCCCCTGACGAGCATCACAAAAATCGACGCTCAAGT
CAGAGGTGGCGAAACCCGACAGGACTATAAAGATACCAGGCGTTTCCCCCTGGAAGCTCCCTCGTGCGCT
CTCCTGTTCCGACCCTGCCGCTTACCGGATACCTGTCCGCCTTTCTCCCTTCGGGAAGCGTGGCGCTTTC
TCATAGCTCACGCTGTAGGTATCTCAGTTCGGTGTAGGTCGTTCGCTCCAAGCTGGGCTGTGTGCACGAA
CCCCCCGTTCAGCCCGACCGCTGCGCCTTATCCGGTAACTATCGTCTTGAGTCCAACCCGGTAAGACACG
ACTTATCGCCACTGGCAGCAGCCACTGGTAACAGGATTAGCAGAGCGAGGTATGTAGGCGGTGCTACAGA
GTTCTTGAAGTGGTGGCCTAACTACGGCTACACTAGAAGAACAGTATTTGGTATCTGCGCTCTGCTGAAG
CCAGTTACCTTCGGAAAAAGAGTTGGTAGCTCTTGATCCGGCAAACAAACCACCGCTGGTAGCGGTGGTT
TTTTTGTTTGCAAGCAGCAGATTACGCGCAGAAAAAAAGGATCTCAA
